Addgene plasmid #55401: mCerulean3-Alpha-5-Integrin-12
Purpose: Localization: Focal Adhesions, Excitation: 433, Emission: 475
Depositing lab: Michael Davidson. Depositing organization: Florida State University, Tallahassee. Publication: An improved cerulean fluorescent protein with enhanced brightness and reduced reversible photoswitching. Markwardt ML, Kremers GJ, Kraft CA, Ray K, Cranfill PJ, Wilson KA, Day RN, Wachter RM, Davidson MW, Rizzo MA. PLoS One. 2011 . 6(3):e17896. 10.1371/journal.pone.0017896 PubMed 21479270.
Backbone
  Vector backbone: mCerulean3
  Backbone size w/o insert (bp): 4750
  Vector type: Mammalian Expression
  Selectable markers: Neomycin (select with G418)
Growth in bacteria
  Bacterial resistance: Kanamycin, 50 μg/mL
  Growth temperature: 37°C
  Growth strain: DH5alpha
  Copy number: High Copy
Gene/Insert
  Gene/Insert name: Alpha-5 Integrin (alt name: NM_002205.2)
  Species: H. sapiens (human)
  Entrez Gene: ITGA5 (a.k.a. CD49e, FNRA, VLA-5, VLA5A)
  Promoter: CMV
  Tag / fusion protein: mCerulean3 (C terminal on backbone)
  Cloning method: Unknown
  Sequencing primers: 5′ CMV-F; 3′ SV40pA-R
Terms and licenses: Academic/Nonprofit Terms; Industry Terms: Not Available to Industry
Depositor comments: . Excitation = 433; Emission = 475
How to cite: mCerulean3-Alpha-5-Integrin-12 was a gift from Michael Davidson (Addgene plasmid # 55401 ; http://n2t.net/addgene:55401 ; RRID:Addgene_55401)
