[The description below was written by a language model from this plasmid's Addgene catalogue record.]
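Description:
mCerulean3-Alpha-5-Integrin-12 is a mammalian expression plasmid that produces human integrin alpha-5 (ITGA5, also known as CD49e, FNRA or VLA-5) fused to the cyan fluorescent protein mCerulean3. It is built on an mCerulean3 backbone of about 4.75 kb without the insert. It is maintained as a high-copy plasmid in E. coli under kanamycin selection. A neomycin resistance marker allows G418 selection of transfected mammalian cells, for example to derive stable lines. No feature table accompanies the record, so the origin of replication and the exact arrangement of the resistance cassette are not stated.

Expression is driven by the CMV promoter, a strong constitutive promoter in most mammalian cell types. The 3′ sequencing primer named in the record implies an SV40 polyadenylation signal downstream of the fusion. The fluorescent protein is encoded by the backbone and sits at the C terminus of the integrin, which for this type I transmembrane subunit places it on the short cytoplasmic tail and leaves the N-terminal signal peptide and extracellular ligand-binding region unobstructed. The "12" in the name probably refers to the linker length between the two proteins, but the record does not explain it, and the cloning method is listed as unknown.

The stated purpose is to label focal adhesions, where alpha-5 integrin pairs with a beta subunit to form the fibronectin receptor. mCerulean3 is an improved Cerulean variant with enhanced brightness and reduced reversible photoswitching, with excitation at 433 nm and emission at 475 nm. The construct therefore suits live-cell imaging of adhesion dynamics, multicolour work, or use as a cyan FRET donor.
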