>Addgene plasmid #55401 | mCerulean3-Alpha-5-Integrin-12 | depositor partial sequence | sequence record 85806 | insert sequence
GCTAGCGCTACCGGACTCAGATCTCGAGCTCAAGCTTCGAATTCTGCAGTCGACGGTACCACCATGGGGA
GCCGGACGCCAGAGTCCCCTCTCCACGCCGTGCAGCTGCGCTGGGGCCCCCGGCGCCGACCCCCGCTGCT
GCCGCTGCTGTTGCTGCTGCTGCCGCCGCCACCCAGGGTCGGGGGCTTCAACTTAGACGCGGAGGCCCCA
GCAGTACTCTCGGGGCCCCCGGGCTCCTTCTTCGGATTCTCAGTGGAGTTTTACCGGCCGGGAACAGACG
GGGTCAGTGTGCTGGTGGGAGCACCCAAGGCTAATACCAGCCAGCCAGGAGTGCTGCAGGGTGGTGCTGT
CTACCTCTGTCCTTGGGGTGCCAGCCCCACACAGTGCACCCCCATTGAATTTGACAGCAAAGGCTCTCGG
CTCCTGGAGTCCTCACTGTCCAGCTCAGAGGGAGAGGAGCCTGTGGAGTACAAGTCCTTGCAGTGGTTCG
GGGCAACAGTTCGAGCCCATGGCTCCTCCATCTTGGCATGCGCTCCACTGTACAGCTGGCGCACAGAGAA
GGAGCCACTGAGCGACCCCGTGGGCACCTGCTACCTCTCCACAGATAACTTCACCCGAATTCTGGAGTAT
GCACCCTGCCGCTCAGATTTCAGCTGGGCAGCAGGACAGGGTTACTGCCAAGGAGGCTTCAGTGCCGAGT
TCACCAAGACTGGCCGTGTGGTTTTAGGTGGACCAGGAAGCTATTTCTGGCAAGGCCAGATCCTGTCTGC
CACTCAGGAGCAGATTGCAGAATCTTATTACCCCGAGTACCTGATCAACCTGGTTCAGGGGCAGCTGCAG
ACTCGCCAGGCCAGTTCCATCTATGATGACAGCTACCTAGGATACTCTGTGGCTGTTGGTGAATTCAGTG
GTGATGACACAGAAGACTTTGTTGCTGGTGTGCCCAAAGGGAACCTCACTTACGGCTATGTCACCATCCT
TAATGGCTCAGACATTCGATCCCTCTACAACTTCTCAGGGGAACAGATGGCCTCCTACTTTGGCTATGCA
GTGGCCGCCACAGACGTCAATGGGGACGGGCTGGATGACTTGCTGGTGGGGGCACCCCTGCTCATGGATC
GGACCCCTGACGGGCGGCCTCAGGAGGTGGGCAGGGTCTACGTCTACCTGCAGCACCCAGCCGGCATAGA
GCCCACGCCCACCCTTACCCTCACTGGCCATGATGAGTTTGGCCGATTTGGCAGCTCCTTGACCCCCCTG
GGGGACCTGGACCAGGATGGCTACAATGATGTGGCCATCGGGGCTCCCTTTGGTGGGGAGACCCAGCAGG
GAGTAGTGTTTGTATTTCCTGGGGGCCCAGGAGGGCTGGGCTCTAAGCCTTCCCAGGTTCTGCAGCCCCT
GTGGGCAGCCAGCCACACCCCAGACTTCTTTGGCTCTGCCCTTCGAGGAGGCCGAGACCTGGATGGCAAT
GGATATCCTGATCTGATTGTGGGGTCCTTTGGTGTGGACAAGGCTGTGGTATACAGGGGCCGCCCCATCG
TGTCCGCTAGTGCCTCCCTCACCATCTTCCCCGCCATGTTCAACCCAGAGGAGCGGAGCTGCAGCTTAGA
GGGGAACCCTGTGGCCTGCATCAACCTTAGCTTCTGCCTCAATGCTTCTGGAAAACACGTTGCTGACTCC
ATTGGTTTCACAGTGGAACTTCAGCTGGACTGGCAGAAGCAGAAGGGAGGGGTACGGCGGGCACTGTTCC
TGGCCTCCAGGCAGGCAACCCTGACCCAGACCCTGCTCATCCAGAATGGGGCTCGAGAGGATTGCAGAGA
GATGAAGATCTACCTCAGGAACGAGTCAGAATTTCGAGACAAACTCTCGCCGATTCACATCGCTCTCAAC
TTCTCCTTGGACCCCCAAGCCCCAGTGGACAGCCACGGCCTCAGGCCAGCCCTACATTATCAGAGCAAGA
GCCGGATAGAGGACAAGGCTCAGATCTTGCTGGACTGTGGAGAAGACAACATCTGTGTGCCTGACCTGCA
GCTGGAAGTGTTTGGGGAGCAGAACCATGTGTACCTGGGTGACAAGAATGCCCTGAACCTCACTTTCCAT
GCCCAGAATGTGGGTGAGGGTGGCGCCTATGAGGCTGAGCTTCGGGTCACCGCCCCTCCAGAGGCTGAGT
ACTCAGGACTCGTCAGACACCCAGGGAACTTCTCCAGCCTGAGCTGTGACTACTTTGCCGTGAACCAGAG
CCGCCTGCTGGTGTGTGACCTGGGCAACCCCATGAAGGCAGGAGCCAGTCTGTGGGGTGGCCTTCGGTTT
ACAGTCCCTCATCTCCGGGACACTAAGAAAACCATCCAGTTTGACTTCCAGATCCTCAGCAAGAATCTCA
ACAACTCGCAAAGCGACGTGGTTTCCTTTCGGCTCTCCGTGGAGGCTCAGGCCCAGGTCACCCTGAACGG
TGTCTCCAAGCCTGAGGCAGTGCTATTCCCAGTAAGCGACTGGCATCCCCGAGACCAGCCTCAGAAGGAG
GAGGACCTGGGACCTGCTGTCCACCATGTCTATGAGCTCATCAACCAAGGCCCCAGCTCCATTAGCCAGG
GTGTGCTGGAACTCAGCTGTCCCCAGGCTCTGGAAGGTCAGCAGCTCCTATATGTGACCAGAGTTACGGG
ACTCAACTGCACCACCAATCACCCCATTAACCCAAAGGGCCTGGAGTTGGATCCCGAGGGTTCCCTGCAC
CACCAGCAAAAACGGGAAGCTCCAAGCCGCAGCTCTGCTTCCTCGGGACCTCAGATCCTGAAATGCCCGG
AGGCTGAGTGTTTCAGGCTGCGCTGTGAGCTCGGGCCCCTGCACCAACAAGAGAGCCAAAGTCTGCAGTT
GCATTTCCGAGTCTGGGCCAAGACTTTCTTGCAGCGGGAGCACCAGCCATTTAGCCTGCAGTGTGAGGCT
GTGTACAAAGCCCTGAAGATGCCCTACCGAATCCTGCCTCGGCAGCTGCCCCAAAAAGAGCGTCAGGTGG
CCACAGCTGTGCAATGGACCAAGGCAGAAGGCAGCTATGGCGTCCCACTGTGGATCATCATCCTAGCCAT
CCTGTTTGGCCTCCTGCTCCTAGGTCTACTCATCTACATCCTCTACAAGCTTGGATTCTTCAAACGCTCC
CTCCCATATGGCACCGCCATGGAAAAAGCTCAGCTCAAGCCTCCAGCCACCTCTGATGCCACGGTACCGC
GGGCCCGGGATCCACCGGTCGCCACCATGGTGAGCAAGGGCGAGGAGCTGTTCACCGGGGTGGTGCCCAT
CCTGGTCGAGCTGGACGGCGACGTAAACGGCCACAAGTTCAGCGTGTCCGGCGAGGGCGAGGGCGATGCC
ACCTACGGCAAGCTGACCCTGAAGTTCATCTGCACCACCGGCAAGCTGCCCGTGCCCTGGCCCACCCTCG
TGACCACCCTGAGCTGGGGCGTGCAGTGCTTCGCCCGCTACCCCGACCACATGAAGCAGCACGACTTCTT
CAAGTCCGCCATGCCCGAAGGCTACGTCCAGGAGCGCACCATCTTCTTCAAGGACGACGGCAACTACAAG
ACCCGCGCCGAGGTGAAGTTCGAGGGCGACACCCTGGTGAACCGCATCGAGCTGAAGGGCATCGACTTCA
AGGAGGACGGCAACATCCTGGGGCACAAGCTGGAGTACAACGCCATCCACGGCAACGTCTATATCACCGC
CGACAAGCAGAAGAACGGCATCAAGGCCAACTTCGGCCTCAACTGCAACATCGAGGACGGCAGCGTGCAG
CTCGCCGACCACTACCAGCAGAACACCCCCATCGGCGACGGCCCCGTGCTGCTGCCCGACAACCACTACC
TGAGCACCCAGTCCAAGCTGAGCAAAGACCCCAACGAGAAGCGCGATCACATGGTCCTGCTGGAGTTCGT
GACCGCCGCCGGGATCACTCTCGGCATGGACGAGCTGTACAAGTAAAGCGGCCGCGACTCTAGATCATAA
TCAGCCATACCACATG
