>Addgene plasmid #55401 | mCerulean3-Alpha-5-Integrin-12 | addgene partial sequence | sequence record 108865 | EGFP-N 5'-CGTCGCCGTCCAGCTCGACCAG-3'
TCGCCTTGCTCACCATGGTGGCGACCGGTGGATCCCGGGCCCGCGGTACCGTGGCATCAGAGGTGGCTGG
AGGCTTGAGCTGAGCTTTTTCCATGGCGGTGCCATATGGGAGGGAGCGTTTGAAGAATCCAAGCTTGTAG
AGGATGTAGATGAGTAGACCTAGGAGCAGGAGGCCAAACAGGATGGCTAGGATGATGATCCACAGTGGGA
CGCCATAGCTGCCTTCTGCCTTGGTCCATTGCACAGCTGTGGCCACCTGACGCTCTTTTTGGGGCAGCTG
CCGAGGCAGGATTCGGTAGGGCATCTTCAGGGCTTTGTACACAGCCTCACACTGCAGGCTAAATGGCTGG
TGCTCCCGCTGCAAGAAAGTCTTGGCCCAGACTCGGAAATGCAACTGCAGACTTTGGCTCTCTTGTTGGT
GCAGGGGCCCGAGCTCACAGCGCAGCCTGAAACACTCAGCCTCCGGGCATTTCAGGATCTGAGGTCCCGA
GGAAGCAGAGCTGCGGCTTGGAGCTTCCCGTTTTTGCTGGTGGTGCAGGGAACCCTCGGGATCCAACTCC
AGGCCCTTTGGGTTAATGGGGTGATTGGTGGTGCAGTTGAGTCCCGTAACTCTGGTCACATATAGGAGCT
GCTGACCTTCCAGAGCCTGGGGACAGCTGAGTTCCAGCACACCCTGGCTAATGGAGCTGGGGCCTTGGTT
GATGAGCTCATAGACATGGTGGACAGCAGGTCCCAGG
